>Addgene plasmid #234107 | pKEK3235 | addgene full sequence | sequence record 467990 | Addgene NGS Result
AAAAAAAAATCTGACAATATATAAAGAGAATATATAAAGAGAATATCTTAGGGGATTTTAAAAAAATCCC
ACAGACTCAAAGACTTTTTTGACTTTTTAAATCCTAGAAACTATACTTTAAGTACTTATTTAAGTACATG
GATTTAGATTATGCAAACCGTTAATTATTCAACTTTTAGAAATGAACTATCTGATTCAATGGATAGAGTA
ACAAAAAATCATAGTCCTATGATTGTAACTAGAGGTTCAAAAAAAGAAGCAGTTGTTATGATGTCGTTAG
AGGATTTTAAAGCTTTGTTAGCAGCCTTTTTGTCCGGTGTTGGGTTGAAGGTGAAGCCGGTCGGGGCCGC
AGCGGGGGCCGGCTTTTCAGCCTTGCCCCCCTGCTTCGGCCGCCGTGGCTCCGGCGTCTTGGGTGCCGGC
GCGGGTTCCGCAGCCTTGGCCTGCGGTGCGGGCACATCGGCGGGCTTGGCCTTGATGTGCCGCCTGGCGT
GCGAGCGGAACGTCTCGTAGGAGAACTTGACCTTCCCCGTTTCCCGCATGTGCTCCCAAATGGTGACGAG
CGCATAGCCGGACGCTAACGCCGCCTCGACATCCGCCCTCACCGCCAGGAACGCAACCGCAGCCTCATCA
CGCCGGCGCTTCTTGGCCGCGCGGGATTCAACCCACTCGGCCAGCTCGTCGGTGTAGCTCTTTGGCATCG
TCTCTCGCCTGTCCCCTCAGTTCAGTAATTTCCTGCATTTGCCTGTTTCCAGTCGGTAGATATTCCACAA
AACAGCAGGGAAGCAGCGCTTTTCCGCTGCATAACCCTGCTTCGGGGTCATTATAGCGATTTTTTCGGTA
TATCCATCCTTTTTCGCACGATATACAGGATTTTGCCAAAGGGTTCGTGTAGACTTTCCTTGGTGTATCC
AACGGCGTCAGCCGGGCAGGATAGGTGAAGTAGGCCCACCCGCGAGCGGGTGTTCCTTCTTCACTGTCCC
TTATTCGCACCTGGCGGTGCTCAACGGGAATCCTGCTCTGCGAGGCTGGCCGGCTACCGCCGGCGTAACA
GATGAGGGCAAGCGGATGGCTGATGAAACCAAGCCAACCAGGAAGGGCAGCCCACCTATCAAGGTGTACT
GCCTTCCAGACGAACGAAGAGCGATTGAGGAAAAGGCGGCGGCGGCCGGCATGAGCCTGTCGGCCTACCT
GCTGGCCGTCGGCCAGGGCTACAAAATCACGGGCGTCGTGGACTATGAGCACGTCCGCGAGCTGGCCCGC
ATCAATGGCGACCTGGGCCGCCTGGGCGGCCTGCTGAAACTCTGGCTCACCGACGACCCGCGCACGGCGC
GGTTCGGTGATGCCACGATCCTCGCCCTGCTGGCGAAGATCGAAGAGAAGCAGGACGAGCTTGGCAAGGT
CATGATGGGCGTGGTCCGCCCGAGGGCAGAGCCATGACTTTTTTAGCCGCTAAAACGGCCGGGGGGTGCG
CGTGATTGCCAAGCACGTCCCCATGCGCTCCATCAAGAAGAGCGACTTCGCGGAGCTGGTGAAGTACATC
ACCGACGAGCAAGGCAAGACCGAGCGCCTGGGTCACGTGCGCGTCACGAACTGCGAGGCAAACACCCTGC
CCGCTGTCATGGCCGAGGTGATGGCGACCCAGCACGGCAACACCCGTTCCGAGGCCGACAAGACCTATCA
CCTCCTGGTTAGCTTCCGCGCGGGAGAGAAGCCCGACGCGGAGACGTTGCGCGCGATTGAGGACCGCATC
TGCGCTGGGCTTGGCTTCGCCGAGCATCAGCGCGTCAGTGCCGTGCATCACGACACCGACAACCTGCACA
TCCATATCGCCATCAACAAGATTCACCCGACCCGAAACACCATCCATGAGCCGTATCGGGCCTACCGCGC
CCTCGCTGACCTCTGCGCGACGCTCGAACGGGACTACGGGCTTGAGCGTGACAATCACGAAACGCGGCAG
CGCGTTTCCGAGAACCGCGCGAACGACATGGAGCGGCACGCGGGCGTGGAAAGCCTGGTCGGCTGCTCGC
GCTTTGTTAGCAGCCGGATCCTTAGAAAAACTCATCGAGCATCAAATGAAACTGCAATTTATTCATATCA
GGATTATCAATACCATATTTTTGAAAAAGCCGTTTCTGTAATGAAGGAGAAAACTCACCGAGGCAGTTCC
ATAGGATGGCAAGATCCTGGTATCGGTCTGCGATTCCGACTCGTCCAACATCAATACAACCTATTAATTT
CCCCTCGTCAAAAATAAGGTTATCAAGTGAGAAATCACCATGAGTGACGACTGAATCCGGTGAGAATGGC
AAAAGCTTATGCATTTCTTTCCAGACTTGTTCAACAGGCCAGCCATTACGCTCGTCATCAAAATCACTCG
CATCAACCAAACCGTTATTCATTCGTGATTGCGCCTGAGCGAGACGAAATACGCGATCGCTGTTAAAAGG
ACAATTACAAACAGGAATCGAATGCAACCGGCGCAGGAACACTGCCAGCGCATCAACAATATTTTCACCT
GAATCAGGATATTCTTCTAATACCTGGAATGCTGTTTTCCCGGGGATCGCAGTGGTGAGTAACCATGCAT
CATCAGGAGTACGGATAAAATGCTTGATGGTCGGAAGAGGCATAAATTCCGTCAGCCAGTTTAGTCTGAC
CATCTCATCTGTAACATCATTGGCAACGCTACCTTTGCCATGTTTCAGAAACAACTCTGGCGCATCGGGC
TTCCCATACAATCGATAGATTGTCGCACCTGATTGCCCGACATTATCGCGAGCCCATTTATACCCATATA
AATCAGCATCCATGTTGGAATTTAATCGCGGCCTCGAGCAAGACGTTTCCCGTTGAATATGGCTCATATG
TTTAGTCTCCTTTTTTTGTTATAAATATTTTATACACAAAAATCTTCGTTATTTAAATAAGTTTTATAGC
TATTTTTTCAAGATACAAAACTATTAATTAGTTATAATTAGGTTATTAGCTTAAAATTATAAACCAAATA
CGATGAGTGACAACCCAAAAGATCTCGATCCTCTACGCCGTTGGGGAGCAGGAAACAGCTATGACGGTAC
CAAAAAAAACCCCGCCCTGTCAGGGGCGGGGTTTTTTTTTGAGCTCTTATCACTTGTCGTCGTCGTCCTT
GTAGTCGGTAATGCCCGCCGCGTTCACATATTCATGCAGGACCATGTGATCGCGTTTTTCGTTCGGATCT
TTCGACAGCACGGTCTGGGTGCTCAGATAGTGGTTATCCGGCAGCAGAACCGGGCCATCGCCAATCGGGG
TGTTCTGCTGATAGTGATCCGCCAGCTGCACTGAGCCATCTTCCACGTTATGGCGCACGGTAAAGTTCGC
TTTAATGCCATTTTTCTGTTTATCCGCCGTAATGTACACGTTATGGCTGTTAAAGTTGTATTCCAGTTTG
TGGCCCAGAATGTTACCATCTTCTTTAAAATCCGTGCCTTTCAGTTCAATGCGATTCACCAGGGTATCGC
CTTCGAATTTCACAACGGCACGGGTTTTGTATTTGCCATCATCTTTGAAACTAATGGTGCGTTCCTGCAC
ATAGCCTTCCGGCATCGCGCTTTTAAAAAAATCATGGCGTTTCATGTGATCCGGGTAGCGGCTAAAACAC
TGCACGCCGTAGGTCAGGGTGGTCACCAGGGTCGGCCACGGCACCGGCAGTTTACCGGTGGTGCAGATAA
ATTTCAGGGTCAGTTTGCCAATGGTCGCATCGCCTTCACCTTCGCCACGCACGCTAAATTTATGGCCATT
CACATCGCCATCCAGTTCCACCAGAATCGGCACCACGCCGGTAAACAGTTCTTCGCCTTTGCTGCCCATG
GGACTCTTTCTCCTCTTTAATCGAGACCAAGCTAGCACTGTACCTAGGACTGAGCTAGCCGTCAAGAATT
CACTGGCCGTCGTTTTACGGTCTCAGTCGACTACTCTAGAAATATTTTATCTGATTAATAAGATGATCTT
CTTGAGATCGTTTTGGTCTGCGCGTAATCTCTTGCTCTGAAAACGAAAAAACCGCCTTGCAGGGCGGTTT
TTCGAAGGTTCTCTGAGCTACCAACTCTTTGAACCGAGGTAACTGGCTTGGAGGAGCGCAGTCACCAAAA
CTTGTCCTTTCAGTTTAGCCTTAACCGGCGCATGACTTCAAGACTAACTCCTCTAAATCAATTACCAGTG
GCTGCTGCCAGTGGTGCTTTTGCATGTCTTTCCGGGTTGGACTCAAGACGATAGTTACCGGATAAGGCGC
AGCGGTCGGACTGAACGGGGGGTTCGTGCATACAGTCCAGCTTGGAGCGAACTGCCTACCCGGAACTGAG
TGTCAGGCGTGGAATGAGACAAACGCGGCCATAACAGCGGAATGACACCGGTAAACCGAAAGGCAGGAAC
AGGAGAGCGCACGAGGGAGCCGCCAGGGGGAAACGCCTGGTATCTTTATAGTCCTGTCGGGTTTCGCCAC
CACTGATTTGAGCGTCAGATTTCGTGATGCTTGTCAGGGGGGCGGAGCCTATGGAAAAACGGCTTTGCCG
CGGCCCTCTCACTTCCCTGTTAAGTATCTTCCTGGCATCTTCCAGGAAATCTCCGCCCCGTTCGTAAGCC
ATTTCCGCTCGCCGCAGTCGAACGACCGAGCGTAGCGAGTCAGTGAGCGAGGAAGCGGAATATATCCTGT
ATCACATATTCTGCTGACGCACCGGTGCAGCCTTTTTTCTCCTGCCACATGAAGCACTTCACTGACACCC
TCATCAGTGCCAACATAGTAAGCCAGTATACACTCCGCTAGCGCTGATGTCCGGCGGTGCTTTTGCCGTT
ACGCACCACCCCGTCAGTAGCTGAACAGGAGGGACAGCTAAAGCTAGAAATGTACCAAATTTTACCTATT
TTAGGATACTTTTCATGAAGCTCTTCTATTTTTCCCCAGTCCTTTAATAGTCTACCTTTAGAGTCTCGTA
AATAGTTATCTTTGTGACAGGGGCCTCTTTTATCTTTTTTAATGTAACTATATGTTATTCCAACGTCACT
ATTACTATTATCCAAATCTTTTTTAGCATGCCAGTAAGAACTTTCATAACTTAACTCTATCTTTCGACCT
CTTTGATATACAACAATAAAGCTATAGCCAGTAGTAACAACCTGTTTTACTTTTGTTAAATCTATTAACT
TCTTATTTATTTTTTTATGTTTTTTTGAAAATTTAAATATTTCTATATTCATTCCTACACTTCCTCAAAT
CCAAATGGTAGCTTATGATTCTCTTCTGGTTTCTTTTCTAATTTTTTTATATTTGCAATAAAAACTCTTT
TTCTATCTTTGATTTTTTTATTGTCCCAATTCCTCCAAGTATCATCACAAACCCTTTCAATATCATGTAA
ATGATGATGTCTAAATATTGATCTGACATAATACAGATCTAGGTCTAGTTCATCACTTAACACAACTTCT
CTAAGTCTTTCAGATGCTTCGATTGGTATGTAATCCTCTTTATTTTTAGTATCTAAAGGCTTTTGCTTAA
ATTCTTCTTCTGTCTCTGCTACCTTACTAACTGTAAACTTGATATTTGTAATCTTACGACCATGTTTTCT
GTGATGATCCTTGTCATCATAGGTTACAAAAATATCCGATAATTGATTAATCTCTTCTAGTGCTGGTAAT
AGGAACTTATTTTTAAAATTTGAATATCTGTTGCTGTAACTTTTAGGTAAATCAAAATCATTAATCATAT
CATCGACATACAATACGCAATCAACTATATTAGCATACCCTGCTTGTTCGCCTAATTTGCTTTTGAGAAG
TAAGTATAATCTGCTTGAATACTTACTTTTAAATGAAAATAGTAACTGTCTTTCTGCTTTAGTAAAGTAC
TCTTGTAGTTGTATCATGTGTGGCATTAATGACCAATGAAACTCGCAAATTAAAGCACTGCTTTTAGGGT
CTGCTTCAATATATGCAAACCAGTTAGCTATCTTCGTTTGTTCTTTATTCAGCCATACTGGCTTAGACAT
TATTGAGTGCATTAATTGCTTCAATCTCACTCTGTTATGCTTAACCCCTGTAGCTTTTTCAAGATCAGAT
AGGCTTATCTTATACCTGTGAAACTCTTTATCTTCTCTTTTAACCATTGAGGCAACTAAGAATATTAAGT
TTTGTTCTTCTTTTGTAAGGCTATACTTTCCTGCAACAAGAGTATTAGACATAGCTATTTCTTTGCCAGC
ATTTACATTTTTAACTTCTTTCATAGAACTAGAGTCATTATCTCGATATACAAATTCTATAAAACTTCTA
TTAGTAAAACAACTACTTCATAAAAAAAAGTAGTTTTAACGATACAAAAAGTAGTTTTAAATTCAAAAAG
TGATACAAAAAGTAGTTTTAAATTCAAAAAGTGATACAAAAAGTAGTTTTAAATTTTTTAAAAAAGTGCT
TCAAAGCCTTATGTAGCAATACTTACAGAGGATT
Features (pLannotate 1.2.2; 12 found; start..end, strand, type, name):
    306..698     -  CDS            traK: TRAK4_ECOLX - Experimental evidence at protein level: Swiss-Prot protein existence level 1. From Escherichia coli.
    924..1033    +  oriT           oriT: incP origin of transfer
   1066..1437    +  CDS            traJ: oriT-recognizing protein; traJ
   1475..2023    +  CDS            traI (fragment): TRAI6_ECOLX - Experimental evidence at protein level: Swiss-Prot protein existence level 1. The initiation process of transfer DNA synthesis requires the interaction of at least three plasmid-specific components (TraH, I, and J) at the transfer origin resulting in the assembly of a specialised nucleoprotein complex - the relaxosome. Site- and strand-specific cleavage at the transfer origin is dependent on TraI and TraJ. From Escherichia coli.
   2052..2867    -  CDS            KanR: aminoglycoside phosphotransferase; aph(3')-Ia; confers resistance to kanamycin in bacteria or G418 (Geneticin®) in eukaryotes
   3133..3153    -  CDS            FLAG (fragment): FLAG® epitope tag, followed by an enterokinase cleavage site
   3160..3843    -  CDS            Trp-less GFP: Trp-less GFP is a fluorescent protein published in 2012, derived from Aequorea victoria.
   3891..3915    -  promoter       J23119(SpeI) promoter (fragment): bacterial promoter (Registry of Standard Biological Parts BBa J23119) modified to end with an SpeI site
   3918..3938    +  CDS            lacZα (fragment): LacZα fragment of β-galactosidase; lacZ fragment
   3992..4537    +  rep_origin     p15A ori: Plasmids containing the medium-copy-number p15A origin of replication can be propagated in E. coli cells that contain a second plasmid with the ColE1 origin.
   4625..4680    +  rep_origin     RSF ori (fragment): Plasmids containing the RSF 1030 origin of replication can be propagated in E. coli cells that contain additional plasmids with compatible origins.
   4799..4869    -  mobile_element IS1 (fragment): prokaryotic transposable element IS1
