[The description below was written by a language model from this plasmid's Addgene catalogue record and pLannotate feature annotations shown in this document.]
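Description:
pKEK3235 is a 6,474-nt mobilizable bacterial expression shuttle vector built on a backbone recorded as "Fn Ori-p15a-Kan" and intended for fluorescent or chromogenic marker expression across diverse Gram-negative bacteria. In E. coli it replicates from the p15A origin, listed as low copy, and is selected with kanamycin through the aph(3')-Ia aminoglycoside phosphotransferase gene. The backbone name indicates a second "Fn" origin for replication in another host, but the automated annotation does not identify such an element. The region downstream of p15A carries only short matches to an RSF origin and IS1, which are probably incidental hits. An IncP origin of transfer together with traK, traJ and a partial traI provides the relaxosome recognition functions that let the plasmid be mobilized by conjugation from a donor supplying the remaining transfer machinery.

The payload is a superfolder GFP derived from Aequorea victoria, carrying the S30R, Y39N, N105T, Y145F, I171V and A206V substitutions and fused at its C terminus to a FLAG epitope for immunodetection. The annotation software labels this reading frame as "Trp-less GFP", which is simply its closest database match to a GFP variant. Expression is driven by the constitutive synthetic Anderson promoter J23100, detected in the table as a fragment of the closely related J23119. The promoter is flanked by pre-installed BsaI sites, so it can be excised and replaced with any promoter of interest in a single Golden Gate reaction using standardized overhangs. The stated purpose refers to "CCP expression", whereas the insert field names sfGFP, and the record does not resolve this difference. The construct serves both as a broadly functional fluorescent marker plasmid and as a platform for testing or swapping promoters in different bacterial species.
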