Addgene plasmid #234107: pKEK3235
Purpose: CCP expression in diverse gram-negative bacteria, with pre-cloned Golden Gate Compatible (BsaI) restriction sites to facilitate promoter swapping.
Depositing lab: Karl Klose. Depositing organization: University of Texas at San Antonio. Publication: Mobilizable shuttle vectors with fluorescent markers functional across different species of bacteria. Armstrong ZR, Alonso J, Stanton V, Patel N, Zogaj X, Cocioba SS, Klose KE. Appl Environ Microbiol. 2025 May 12:e0004525. doi: 10.1128/aem.00045-25. PubMed 40353662.
Backbone
  Vector backbone: Fn Ori-p15a-Kan
  Vector type: Bacterial Expression
Growth in bacteria
  Bacterial resistance: Kanamycin, 50 μg/mL
  Growth temperature: 37°C
  Growth strain: DH5alpha
  Copy number: Low Copy
Gene/Insert
  Gene/Insert name: sfGFP
  Species: Synthetic; Aequorea Victoria
  Mutation: S30R/Y39N/N105T/Y145F/I171V/A206V
  Promoter: pJ23100-BsaI
  Tag / fusion protein: FLAG (C terminal on insert)
  Cloning method: Golden Gate
Terms and licenses: Academic/Nonprofit Terms; Industry Terms: Not Available to Industry
Depositor comments: Universal primer overhangs for promoter swapping: Forward 5'- GGCTACGGTCTCGCGAC-3'; Reverse 5'- GGCTACGGTCTCGTAAT -3'
How to cite: pKEK3235 was a gift from Karl Klose (Addgene plasmid # 234107 ; http://n2t.net/addgene:234107 ; RRID:Addgene_234107)
